Addgene plasmid #115952: pTW065
Purpose: Destination Vector
Depositing lab: Ron Weiss. Depositing organization: Massachusetts Institute of Technology. Publication: Small-molecule-based regulation of RNA-delivered circuits in mammalian cells. Wagner TE, Becraft JR, Bodner K, Teague B, Zhang X, Woo A, Porter E, Alburquerque B, Dobosh B, Andries O, Sanders NN, Beal J, Densmore D, Kitada T, Weiss R. Nat Chem Biol. 2018 Nov;14(11):1043-1050. doi: 10.1038/s41589-018-0146-9. Epub 2018 Oct 16. PubMed 30327560.
Backbone
  Vector backbone: pUC19
  Vector type: Synthetic Biology
Growth in bacteria
  Bacterial resistance: Chloramphenicol and Ampicillin, 25 & 100 μg/mL
  Growth temperature: 37°C
  Growth strain: ccdB Survival
  Copy number: High Copy
Gene/Insert
  Gene/Insert name: Lvl0 3'UTR Dest
  Species: Synthetic
  Cloning method: Gateway Cloning
Terms and licenses: Academic/Nonprofit Terms; Industry Terms: Not Available to Industry
How to cite: pTW065 was a gift from Ron Weiss (Addgene plasmid # 115952 ; http://n2t.net/addgene:115952 ; RRID:Addgene_115952)
