[The description below was written by a language model from this plasmid's Addgene catalogue record and pLannotate feature annotations shown in this document.]
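Description:
pTW065 is a pUC19-based destination vector for synthetic biology, about 4.7 kb in the sequenced record, intended as a recipient for level 0 ("Lvl0") 3'UTR parts in a hierarchical assembly scheme. It is a bacterial cloning plasmid rather than an expression construct. It replicates from the high-copy ColE1/pUC origin and carries an ampicillin resistance gene (β-lactamase under its own promoter) on the backbone. Remnants of the pUC19 cloning region are annotated, including the lac promoter, lac operator, CAP binding site, a partial lacZα fragment and the multiple cloning site. Short fragments of lacI, bom and rop appear to be backbone-derived leftovers without a stated function here.

The "insert" is a counter-selection cassette consisting of the ccdB toxin gene, a partial ccdA fragment, and a chloramphenicol acetyltransferase gene driven by the cat promoter. CcdB poisons DNA gyrase and kills ordinary E. coli strains, so the empty vector must be maintained in a ccdB-tolerant strain, with chloramphenicol plus ampicillin selecting for retention of the cassette. When a 3'UTR part replaces the cassette, ccdB and chloramphenicol resistance are lost. Transformation into a standard strain under ampicillin selection then enriches for correct recombinants.

The catalogue lists Gateway as the cloning method, but the feature table annotates no att recombination sites, so the exact sequences flanking the cassette and the mechanism of part insertion cannot be confirmed from this record. The associated work concerns small-molecule regulation of RNA-delivered genetic circuits in mammalian cells, which suggests the vector was used to build 3'UTR modules for such circuits.
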