Features (pLannotate 1.2.2; 16 found; start..end, strand, type, name):
    137..236     +  misc_feature   bom (fragment): basis of mobility region from pBR322
    242..399     -  CDS            lacZα (fragment): LacZα fragment of β-galactosidase; lacZ fragment
    396..452     +  misc_feature   MCS: pUC18/19 multiple cloning site
    489..505     -  protein_bind   lac operator: The lac repressor binds to the lac operator to inhibit transcription in E. coli. This inhibition can be relieved by adding lactose or isopropyl-β-D-thiogalactopyranoside (IPTG). lac repressor encoded by lacI
    513..543     -  promoter       lac promoter: promoter for the E. coli lac operon
    558..579     -  protein_bind   CAP binding site: CAP binding activates transcription in the presence of cAMP. E. coli catabolite activator protein
    592..684     -  CDS            lacI (fragment): lac repressor; lacI; The lac repressor binds to the lac operator to inhibit transcription in E. coli. This inhibition can be relieved by adding lactose or isopropyl-β-D-thiogalactopyranoside (IPTG).
    907..1059    -  CDS            dpnD (fragment): DPND_STRPN - Protein predicted: Swiss-Prot protein existence level 4. From Streptococcus pneumoniae serotype 4 (strain ATCC BAA-334 / TIGR4).
   1103..1405    -  CDS            ccdB: CCDB_ECOLI - Also known as G, letB, letD. Experimental evidence at protein level: Swiss-Prot protein existence level 1. Toxic component of a type II toxin-antitoxin (TA) system, functioning in plasmid maintainence. Responsible for the post- segregational killing (PSK) of plasmid-free cells, also referred to as a plasmid addiction system. Half-life of over 2 hours. Cell killing by CcdB is accompanied by filamentation, defects in chromosome and plasmid segregation, defects in cell division, formation of anucleate cells, decreased DNA synthesis and plasmid loss. Interferes with the activity of DN
   1410..1568    -  CDS            ccdA (fragment): CCDA_ECO57 - Also known as H, letA. Experimental evidence at protein level: Swiss-Prot protein existence level 1. Antitoxin component of a type II toxin-antitoxin (TA) system which inhibits the post-segregational killing (PSK) of plasmid-free cells, also referred to as a plasmid addiction system. Binds to and blocks the activity of CcdB; will also remove bound CcdB protein from the CcdB-GyrA complex by forming a CcdA-CcdB complex, a process termed rejuvenation. Functions as a transcriptional corepressor for the ccdAB operon, repression also requires CcdB (By similarity). From Escherichia coli
   1750..2408    -  CDS            CmR: chloramphenicol acetyltransferase; cat; confers resistance to chloramphenicol
   2409..2511    -  promoter       cat promoter: promoter of the E. coli cat gene encoding chloramphenicol acetyltransferase
   2843..3431    -  rep_origin     ori: high-copy-number ColE1/pMB1/pBR322/pUC origin of replication
   3602..4462    -  CDS            AmpR: β-lactamase; bla; confers resistance to ampicillin, carbenicillin, and related antibiotics
   4463..4567    -  promoter       AmpR promoter: bla
   4662..35      +  CDS            rop (fragment) (across the origin): Rop protein, which maintains plasmids at low copy number; rop
>Addgene plasmid #115952 | pTW065 | addgene full sequence | sequence record 244253 | Addgene NGS Result
TCGCGCGTTTCGGTGATGACGGTGAAAACCTCTGACACATGCAGCTCCCGGAGACGGTCACAGCTTGTCT
GTAAGCGGATGCCGGGAGCAGACAAGCCCGTCAGGGCGCGTCAGCGGGTGTTGGCGGGTGTCGGGGCTGG
CTTAACTATGCGGCATCAGAGCAGATTGTACTGAGAGTGCACCATATGCGGTGTGAAATACCGCACAGAT
GCGTAAGGAGAAAATACCGCATCAGGCGCCATTCGCCATTCAGGCTGCGCAACTGTTGGGAAGGGCGATC
GGTGCGGGCCTCTTCGCTATTACGCCAGCTGGCGAAAGGGGGATGTGCTGCAAGGCGATTAAGTTGGGTA
ACGCCAGGGTTTTCCCAGTCACGACGTTGTAAAACGACGGCCAGTGAATTCGAGCTCGGTACCCGGGGAT
CCTCTAGAGTCGACCTGCAGGCATGCAAGCTTGGCGTAATCATGGTCATAGCTGTTTCCTGTGTGAAATT
GTTATCCGCTCACAATTCCACACAACATACGAGCCGGAAGCATAAAGTGTAAAGCCTGGGGTGCCTAATG
AGTGAGCTAACTCACATTAATTGCGTTGCGCTCACTGCCCGCTTTCCAGTCGGGAAACCTGTCGTGCCAG
CTGCATTAATGAATCGGCCAACGCGCGGGGAGAGGCGGTTTGCGTATTGGGCGCTCTTCCGCTGGTCTCC
ATAAGTCGACCGACAGCCTTCCAAATGTTCTTTTCAAACGGGATCGCCATAAGTCGACCGACAGCCTTCC
AAATGTTCTTCTCAAACGGAATCGTCGTATCCAGCCTACTCGCTATTGTCCTCAATGCCGTATTAAATCA
TAAAAAGAAATAAGAAAAAGAGGTGCGAGCCTCTTTTTTGTGTGACAAAATAAAAACATCTACCTATTCA
TATACGCTAGTGTCATAGTCCTGAAAATCATCTGCATCAAGAACAATTTCACAACTCTTATACTTTTCTC
TTACAAGTCGTTCGGCTTCATCTGGATTTTCAGCCTCTATACTTACTAAACGTGATAAAGTTTCTGTAAT
TTCTACTGTATCGACCTGCAGACTGGCTGTGTATAAGGGAGCCTGACATTTATATTCCCCAGAACATCAG
GTTAATGGCGTTTTTGATGTCATTTTCGCGGTGGCTGAGATCAGCCACTTCTTCCCCGATAACGGAGACC
GGCACACTGGCCATATCGGTGGTCATCATGCGCCAGCTTTCATCCCCGATATGCACCACCGGGTAAAGTT
CACGGGAGACTTTATCTGACAGCAGACGTGCACTGGCCAGGGGGATCACCATCCGTCGCCCGGGCGTGTC
AATAATATCACTCTGTACATCCACAAACAGACGATAACGGCTCTCTCTTTTATAGGTGTAAACCTTAAAC
TGCATTTCACCAGCCCCTGTTCTCGTCAGCAAAAGAGCCGTTCATTTCAATAAACCGGGCGACCTCAGCC
ATCCCTTCCTGATTTTCCGCTTTCCAGCGTTCGGCACGCAGACGACGGGCTTCATTCTGCATGGTTGTGC
TTACCAGACCGGAGATATTGACATCATATATGCCTTGAGCAACTGATAGCTGTCGCTGTCAACTGTCACT
GTAATACGCTGCTTCATAGCATACCTCTTTTTGACATACTTCGGGTATACATATCAGTATATATTCTTAT
ACCGCAAAAATCAGCGCGCAAATACGCATACTGTTATCTGGCTTTTAGTAAGCCGGATCCACGCGGCGTT
TACGCCCCCCCTGCCACTCATCGCAGTACTGTTGTAATTCATTAAGCATTCTGCCGACATGGAAGCCATC
ACAAACGGCATGATGAACCTGAATCGCCAGCGGCATCAGCACCTTGTCGCCTTGCGTATAATATTTGCCC
ATGGTGAAAACGGGGGCGAAGAAGTTGTCCATATTGGCCACGTTTAAATCAAAACTGGTGAAACTCACCC
AGGGATTGGCTGAGACGAAAAACATATTCTCAATAAACCCTTTAGGGAAATAGGCCAGGTTTTCACCGTA
ACACGCCACATCTTGCGAATATATGTGTAGAAACTGCCGGAAATCGTCGTGGTATTCACTCCAGAGCGAT
GAAAACGTTTCAGTTTGCTCATGGAAAACGGTGTAACAAGGGTGAACACTATCCCATATCACCAGCTCAC
CGTCTTTCATTGCCATACGGAATTCCGGATGAGCATTCATCAGGCGGGCAAGAATGTGAATAAAGGCCGG
ATAAAACTTGTGCTTATTTTTCTTTACGGTCTTTAAAAAGGCCGTAATATCCAGCTGAACGGTCTGGTTA
TAGGTACATTGAGCAACTGACTGAAATGCCTCAAAATGTTCTTTACGATGCCATTGGGATATATCAACGG
TGGTATATCCAGTGATTTTTTTCTCCATTTTAGCTTCCTTAGCTCCTGAAAATCTCGATAACTCAAAAAA
TACGCCCGGTAGTGATCTTATTTCATTATGGTGAAAGTTGGAACCTCTTACGTGCCGATCAACGTCTCAT
TTTCGCCAAAAGTTGGCCCAGGGCTTCCCGGTATCAACAGGGACACCAGGATTTATTTATTCTGCGAAGT
GATCTTCCGTCACAGGTATTTATTCGGCGCAAAGTGCGTCGGGTGATGCTGCCAACTTAGTCGACTTCAT
GAGACCGCTTCCTCGCTCACTGACTCGCTGCGCTCGGTCGTTCGGCTGCGGCGAGCGGTATCAGCTCACT
CAAAGGCGGTAATACGGTTATCCACAGAATCAGGGGATAACGCAGGAAAGAACATGTGAGCAAAAGGCCA
GCAAAAGGCCAGGAACCGTAAAAAGGCCGCGTTGCTGGCGTTTTTCCATAGGCTCCGCCCCCCTGACGAG
CATCACAAAAATCGACGCTCAAGTCAGAGGTGGCGAAACCCGACAGGACTATAAAGATACCAGGCGTTTC
CCCCTGGAAGCTCCCTCGTGCGCTCTCCTGTTCCGACCCTGCCGCTTACCGGATACCTGTCCGCCTTTCT
CCCTTCGGGAAGCGTGGCGCTTTCTCATAGCTCACGCTGTAGGTATCTCAGTTCGGTGTAGGTCGTTCGC
TCCAAGCTGGGCTGTGTGCACGAACCCCCCGTTCAGCCCGACCGCTGCGCCTTATCCGGTAACTATCGTC
TTGAGTCCAACCCGGTAAGACACGACTTATCGCCACTGGCAGCAGCCACTGGTAACAGGATTAGCAGAGC
GAGGTATGTAGGCGGTGCTACAGAGTTCTTGAAGTGGTGGCCTAACTACGGCTACACTAGAAGAACAGTA
TTTGGTATCTGCGCTCTGCTGAAGCCAGTTACCTTCGGAAAAAGAGTTGGTAGCTCTTGATCCGGCAAAC
AAACCACCGCTGGTAGCGGTGGTTTTTTTGTTTGCAAGCAGCAGATTACGCGCAGAAAAAAAGGATCTCA
AGAAGATCCTTTGATCTTTTCTACGGGGTCTGACGCTCAGTGGAACGAAAACTCACGTTAAGGGATTTTG
GTCATGAGATTATCAAAAAGGATCTTCACCTAGATCCTTTTAAATTAAAAATGAAGTTTTAAATCAATCT
AAAGTATATATGAGTAAACTTGGTCTGACAGTTACCAATGCTTAATCAGTGAGGCACCTATCTCAGCGAT
CTGTCTATTTCGTTCATCCATAGTTGCCTGACTCCCCGTCGTGTAGATAACTACGATACGGGAGGGCTTA
CCATCTGGCCCCAGTGCTGCAATGATACCGCGAGATCCACGCTCACCGGCTCCAGATTTATCAGCAATAA
ACCAGCCAGCCGGAAGGGCCGAGCGCAGAAGTGGTCCTGCAACTTTATCCGCCTCCATCCAGTCTATTAA
TTGTTGCCGGGAAGCTAGAGTAAGTAGTTCGCCAGTTAATAGTTTGCGCAACGTTGTTGCCATTGCTACA
GGCATCGTGGTGTCACGCTCGTCGTTTGGTATGGCTTCATTCAGCTCCGGTTCCCAACGATCAAGGCGAG
TTACATGATCCCCCATGTTGTGCAAAAAAGCGGTTAGCTCCTTCGGTCCTCCGATCGTTGTCAGAAGTAA
GTTGGCCGCAGTGTTATCACTCATGGTTATGGCAGCACTGCATAATTCTCTTACTGTCATGCCATCCGTA
AGATGCTTTTCTGTGACTGGTGAGTACTCAACCAAGTCATTCTGAGAATAGTGTATGCGGCGACCGAGTT
GCTCTTGCCCGGCGTCAATACGGGATAATACCGCGCCACATAGCAGAACTTTAAAAGTGCTCATCATTGG
AAAACGTTCTTCGGGGCGAAAACTCTCAAGGATCTTACCGCTGTTGAGATCCAGTTCGATGTAACCCACT
CGTGCACCCAACTGATCTTCAGCATCTTTTACTTTCACCAGCGTTTCTGGGTGAGCAAAAACAGGAAGGC
AAAATGCCGCAAAAAAGGGAATAAGGGCGACACGGAAATGTTGAATACTCATACTCTTCCTTTTTCAATA
TTATTGAAGCATTTATCAGGGTTATTGTCTCATGAGCGGATACATATTTGAATGTATTTAGAAAAATAAA
CAAATAGGGGTTCCGCGCACATTTCCCCGAAAAGTGCCACCTGACGTCTAAGAAACCATTATTATCATGA
CATTAACCTATAAAAATAGGCGTATCACGAGGCCCTTTCGTC
